Addgene plasmid #198760: pLKO.1-Teton-puro-shFDPS #2
Purpose: conditional knockdown of FDPS
Depositing lab: Hyonchol Jang. Depositing organization: National Cancer Center (KR). Publication: Farnesyl diphosphate synthase is important for the maintenance of glioblastoma stemness. Kim HY, Kim DK, Bae SH, Gwak H, Jeon JH, Kim JK, Lee BI, You HJ, Shin DH, Kim YH, Kim SY, Han SS, Shim JK, Lee JH, Kang SG, Jang H. Exp Mol Med. 2018 Oct 17;50(10):137. doi: 10.1038/s12276-018-0166-2. PubMed 30333528.
Backbone
  Vector backbone: pLKO.1-Teton-puromycin
  Vector type: Mammalian Expression
Growth in bacteria
  Bacterial resistance: Ampicillin, 100 μg/mL
  Growth temperature: 37°C
  Growth strain: NEB Stable
  Copy number: High Copy
Gene/Insert
  Gene/Insert name: shFDPS #2
  gRNA/shRNA sequence: CCGGCCCAGAGATAGGAGATGCTATCTCGAGATAGCATCTCCTATCTCTGGGTTTTTG
  Species: H. sapiens (human)
  Entrez Gene: FDPS (a.k.a. FPPS, FPS, POROK9)
  Cloning method: Restriction Enzyme; 5′ cloning site unknown (unknown if destroyed)
Terms and licenses: Academic/Nonprofit Terms; Industry Terms: Not Available to Industry
How to cite: pLKO.1-Teton-puro-shFDPS #2 was a gift from Hyonchol Jang (Addgene plasmid # 198760 ; http://n2t.net/addgene:198760 ; RRID:Addgene_198760)
