[The description below was written by a language model from this plasmid's Addgene catalogue record and pLannotate feature annotations shown in this document.]
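Description:
pLKO.1-Teton-puro-shFDPS #2 is a third-generation, self-inactivating HIV-1 lentiviral vector built on the pLKO.1-Teton-puromycin backbone for doxycycline-inducible knockdown of human FDPS (farnesyl diphosphate synthase). The repository lists it as a mammalian expression vector. In bacteria it is maintained through a high-copy ColE1/pUC origin and selected with ampicillin via the β-lactamase gene. An f1 origin and remnants of lac and phage-promoter cloning sequences are also present in the backbone, along with an SV40 origin and poly(A) signal downstream of the viral cassette.

The transfer region is framed by an RSV promoter fused to a truncated 5′ LTR and a ΔU3 3′ LTR, so genomic RNA can be made without Tat and the integrated provirus lacks LTR promoter activity. It carries the Ψ packaging signal with a gag fragment, the RRE for Rev-dependent export, and the cPPT/CTS element. The short hairpin against FDPS is the second of a numbered set. It is associated with an H1-2O2 promoter, a variant of the human H1 RNA polymerase III promoter bearing tet operators, although the hairpin itself is not annotated in the feature table.

A separate hPGK promoter, followed by a rabbit β-globin intron, drives a bicistronic transcript encoding TetR and, through an EMCV IRES, puromycin N-acetyltransferase. TetR binds the operators and silences hairpin transcription until tetracycline or doxycycline releases it, while puromycin selects transduced cells. This all-in-one design allows stable cell lines with conditional FDPS depletion. The associated publication concerns the role of FDPS in maintaining glioblastoma stemness.
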