Features (pLannotate 1.2.2; 29 found; start..end, strand, type, name):
    516..1088    +  intron         β-globin intron: intron from rabbit β-globin gene
   1143..1161    +  promoter       T7 promoter: promoter for bacteriophage T7 RNA polymerase
   1172..1792    +  CDS            tetR: TETR2_ECOLX - Experimental evidence at protein level: Swiss-Prot protein existence level 1. TetR is the repressor of the tetracycline resistance element; its N-terminal region forms a helix-turn-helix structure and binds DNA. Binding of tetracycline to TetR reduces the repressor affinity for the tetracycline resistance gene (tetA) promoter operator sites. From Escherichia coli.
   1938..2400    +  misc_feature   IRES: internal ribosome entry site (IRES) of the encephalomyocarditis virus (EMCV)
   2420..3019    +  CDS            PuroR: puromycin N-acetyltransferase; pac from Streptomyces alboniger; confers resistance to puromycin
   3062..3145    +  CDS            nef (fragment): NEF_HV1Z2 - Experimental evidence at protein level: Swiss-Prot protein existence level 1. Extracellular Nef protein targets CD4(+) T-lymphocytes for apoptosis by interacting with CXCR4 surface receptors. From Human immunodeficiency virus type 1 group M subtype D (isolate Z2/CDC-Z34) (HIV-1).
   3147..3380    +  LTR            3' LTR (ΔU3): self-inactivating 3' long terminal repeat (LTR) from HIV-1
   3452..3573    +  polyA_signal   SV40 poly(A) signal: SV40 polyadenylation signal
   3613..3748    +  rep_origin     SV40 ori: SV40 origin of replication
   3769..3787    -  promoter       T7 promoter: promoter for bacteriophage T7 RNA polymerase
   3795..3950    +  CDS            lacZα (fragment): LacZα fragment of β-galactosidase; lacZ fragment
   3955..4383    +  rep_origin     f1 ori (sequence partly withheld): f1 bacteriophage origin of replication; arrow indicates direction of (+) strand synthesis
   4436..4540    +  promoter       AmpR promoter: bla
   4541..5401    +  CDS            AmpR: β-lactamase; bla; confers resistance to ampicillin, carbenicillin, and related antibiotics
   5572..6160    +  rep_origin     ori: high-copy-number ColE1/pMB1/pBR322/pUC origin of replication
   6343..6435    +  CDS            lacI (fragment): lac repressor; lacI; The lac repressor binds to the lac operator to inhibit transcription in E. coli. This inhibition can be relieved by adding lactose or isopropyl-β-D-thiogalactopyranoside (IPTG).
   6448..6469    +  protein_bind   CAP binding site: CAP binding activates transcription in the presence of cAMP. E. coli catabolite activator protein
   6484..6514    +  promoter       lac promoter: promoter for the E. coli lac operon
   6522..6538    +  protein_bind   lac operator: The lac repressor binds to the lac operator to inhibit transcription in E. coli. This inhibition can be relieved by adding lactose or isopropyl-β-D-thiogalactopyranoside (IPTG). lac repressor encoded by lacI
   6583..6601    +  promoter       T3 promoter: promoter for bacteriophage T3 RNA polymerase
   6629..6855    +  promoter       RSV promoter: Rous sarcoma virus enhancer/promoter
   6856..7036    +  LTR            5' LTR (truncated): truncated 5' long terminal repeat (LTR) from HIV-1
   7083..7208    +  misc_feature   HIV-1 Ψ: packaging signal of human immunodeficiency virus type 1
   7192..7555    +  CDS            HIV-1 gag (fragment): gag protein from human immunodeficiency virus 1; gag
   7701..7934    +  misc_feature   RRE: The Rev response element (RRE) of HIV-1 allows for Rev-dependent mRNA export from the nucleus to the cytoplasm.
   8311..8411    +  CDS            Rev (fragment): human immunodeficiency virus 1 (HIV-1) Rev protein; rev; enhances nuclear export of unspliced and incompletely spliced viral mRNAs
   8452..8546    +  promoter       H1-2O2 promoter: doxycycline-inducible variant of the human H1 RNA promoter (Henriksen et al., 2007)
   8647..8764    +  misc_feature   cPPT/CTS: central polypurine tract and central termination sequence of HIV-1
   8813..507     +  promoter       hPGK promoter (across the origin): human phosphoglycerate kinase 1 promoter
>Addgene plasmid #198760 | pLKO.1-Teton-puro-shFDPS #2 | addgene full sequence | sequence record 390728 | Addgene NGS Result
TTGGGGTTGCGCCTTTTCCAAGGCAGCCCTGGGTTTGCGCAGGGACGCGGCTGCTCTGGGCGTGGTTCCG
GGAAACGCAGCGGCGCCGACCCTGGGTCTCGCACATTCTTCACGTCCGTTCGCAGCGTCACCCGGATCTT
CGCCGCTACCCTTGTGGGCCCCCCGGCGACGCTTCCTGCTCCGCCCCTAAGTCGGGAAGGTTCCTTGCGG
TTCGCGGCGTGCCGGACGTGACAAACGGAAGCCGCACGTCTCACTAGTACCCTCGCAGACGGACAGCGCC
AGGGAGCAATGGCAGCGCGCCGACCGCGATGGGCTGTGGCCAATAGCGGCTGCTCAGCAGGGCGCGCCGA
GAGCAGCGGCCGGGAAGGGGCGGTGCGGGAGGCGGGGTGTGGGGCGGTAGTGTGGGCCCTGTTCCTGCCC
GCGCGGTGTTCCGCATTCTGCAAGCCTCCGGAGCGCACGTCGGCAGTCGGCTCCCTCGTTGACCGAATCA
CCGACCTCTCTCCCCAGGGGGATCTGTGAGTTTGGGGACCCTTGATTGTTCTTTCTTTTTCGCTATTGTA
AAATTCATGTTATATGGAGGGGGCAAAGTTTTCAGGGTGTTGTTTAGAATGGGAAGATGTCCCTTGTATC
ACCATGGACCCTCATGATAATTTTGTTTCTTTCACTTTCTACTCTGTTGACAACCATTGTCTCCTCTTAT
TTTCTTTTCATTTTCTGTAACTTTTTCGTTAAACTTTAGCTTGCATTTGTAACGAATTTTTAAATTCACT
TTTGTTTATTTGTCAGATTGTAAGTACTTTCTCTAATCACTTTTTTTTCAAGGCAATCAGGGTATATTAT
ATTGTACTTCAGCACAGTTTTAGAGAACAATTGTTATAATTAAATGATAAGGTAGAATATTTCTGCATAT
AAATTCTGGCTGGCGTGGAAATATTCTTATTGGTAGAAACAACTACATCCTGGTCATCATCCTGCCTTTC
TCTTTATGGTTACAATGATATACACTGTTTGAGATGAGGATAAAATACTCTGAGTCCAAACCGGGCCCCT
CTGCTAACCATGTTCATGCCTTCTTCTTTTTCCTACAGCTCCTGGGCAACGTGCTGGTTATTGTGCTGTC
TCATCATTTTGGCAAAGAATTGTAATACGACTCACTATAGGGCGAATTGATATGTCTAGATTAGATAAAA
GTAAAGTGATTAACAGCGCATTAGAGCTGCTTAATGAGGTCGGAATCGAAGGTTTAACAACCCGTAAACT
CGCCCAGAAGCTAGGTGTAGAGCAGCCTACATTGTATTGGCATGTAAAAAATAAGCGGGCTTTGCTCGAC
GCCTTAGCCATTGAGATGTTAGATAGGCACCATACTCACTTTTGCCCTTTAGAAGGGGAAAGCTGGCAAG
ATTTTTTACGTAATAACGCTAAAAGTTTTAGATGTGCTTTACTAAGTCATCGCGATGGAGCAAAAGTACA
TTTAGGTACACGGCCTACAGAAAAACAGTATGAAACTCTCGAAAATCAATTAGCCTTTTTATGCCAACAA
GGTTTTTCACTAGAGAATGCATTATATGCACTCAGCGCTGTGGGGCATTTTACTTTAGGTTGCGTATTGG
AAGATCAAGAGCATCAAGTCGCTAAAGAAGAAAGGGAAACACCTACTACTGATAGTATGCCGCCATTATT
ACGACAAGCTATCGAATTATTTGATCACCAAGGTGCAGAGCCAGCCTTCTTATTCGGCCTTGAATTGATC
ATATGCGGATTAGAAAAACAACTTAAATGTGAAAGTGGGTCCGCGTACAGCGGCTCCCGGGAGTTCTAGG
GATCTGCCCCTCTCCCTCCCCCCCCCCTAACGTTACTGGCCGAAGCCGCTTGGAATAAGGCCGGTGTGCG
TTTGTCTATATGTTATTTTCCACCATATTGCCGTCTTTTGGCAATGTGAGGGCCCGGAAACCTGGCCCTG
TCTTCTTGACGAGCATTCCTAGGGGTCTTTCCCCTCTCGCCAAAGGAATGCAAGGTCTGTTGAATGTCGT
GAAGGAAGCAGTTCCTCTGGAAGCTTCTTGAAGACAAACAACGTCTGTAGCGACCCTTTGCAGGCAGCGG
AACCCCCCACCTGGCGACAGGTGCCTCTGCGGCCAAAAGCCACGTGTATAAGATACACCTGCAAAGGCGG
CACAACCCCAGTGCCACGTTGTGAGTTGGATAGTTGTGGAAAGAGTCAAATGGCTCTCCTCAAGCGTATT
CAACAAGGGGCTGAAGGATGCCCAGAAGGTACCCCATTGTATGGGATCTGATCTGGGGCCTCGGTGCACA
TGCTTTACATGTGTTTAGTCGAGGTTAAAAAAACGTCTAGGCCCCCCGAACCACGGGGACGTGGTTTTCC
TTTGAAAAACACGATGATAAGGATCCACCGGAGCTTACCATGACCGAGTACAAGCCCACGGTGCGCCTCG
CCACCCGCGACGACGTCCCCAGGGCCGTACGCACCCTCGCCGCCGCGTTCGCCGACTACCCCGCCACGCG
CCACACCGTCGATCCGGACCGCCACATCGAGCGGGTCACCGAGCTGCAAGAACTCTTCCTCACGCGCGTC
GGGCTCGACATCGGCAAGGTGTGGGTCGCGGACGACGGCGCCGCGGTGGCGGTCTGGACCACGCCGGAGA
GCGTCGAAGCGGGGGCGGTGTTCGCCGAGATCGGCCCGCGCATGGCCGAGTTGAGCGGTTCCCGGCTGGC
CGCGCAGCAACAGATGGAAGGCCTCCTGGCGCCGCACCGGCCCAAGGAGCCCGCGTGGTTCCTGGCCACC
GTCGGCGTCTCGCCCGACCACCAGGGCAAGGGTCTGGGCAGCGCCGTCGTGCTCCCCGGAGTGGAGGCGG
CCGAGCGCGCCGGGGTGCCCGCCTTCCTGGAGACCTCCGCGCCCCGCAACCTCCCCTTCTACGAGCGGCT
CGGCTTCACCGTCACCGCCGACGTCGAGGTGCCCGAAGGACCGCGCACCTGGTGCATGACCCGCAAGCCC
GGTGCCTGACGCCCGCCCCACGACCCGCAGCGCCCGACCGAAAGGAGCGCACGACCCCATGCATCGGTAC
CTTTAAGACCAATGACTTACAAGGCAGCTGTAGATCTTAGCCACTTTTTAAAAGAAAAGGGGGGACTGGA
AGGGCTAATTCACTCCCAACGAAGACAAGATCTGCTTTTTGCTTGTACTGGGTCTCTCTGGTTAGACCAG
ATCTGAGCCTGGGAGCTCTCTGGCTAACTAGGGAACCCACTGCTTAAGCCTCAATAAAGCTTGCCTTGAG
TGCTTCAAGTAGTGTGTGCCCGTCTGTTGTGTGACTCTGGTAACTAGAGATCCCTCAGACCCTTTTAGTC
AGTGTGGAAAATCTCTAGCAGTAGTAGTTCATGTCATCTTATTATTCAGTATTTATAACTTGCAAAGAAA
TGAATATCAGAGAGTGAGAGGAACTTGTTTATTGCAGCTTATAATGGTTACAAATAAAGCAATAGCATCA
CAAATTTCACAAATAAAGCATTTTTTTCACTGCATTCTAGTTGTGGTTTGTCCAAACTCATCAATGTATC
TTATCATGTCTGGCTCTAGCTATCCCGCCCCTAACTCCGCCCATCCCGCCCCTAACTCCGCCCAGTTCCG
CCCATTCTCCGCCCCATGGCTGACTAATTTTTTTTATTTATGCAGAGGCCGAGGCCGCCTCGGCCTCTGA
GCTATTCCAGAAGTAGTGAGGAGGCTTTTTTGGAGGCCTAGGGACGTACCCAATTCGCCCTATAGTGAGT
CGTATTACGCGCGCTCACTGGCCGTCGTTTTACAACGTCGTGACTGGGAAAACCCTGGCGTTACCCAACT
TAATCGCCTTGCAGCACATCCCCCTTTCGCCAGCTGGCGTAATAGCGAAGAGGCCCGCACCGATCGCCCT
TCCCAACAGTTGCGCAGCCTGAATGGCGAATGGG
[124 nt withheld, positions 3955-4078]
C
[91 nt withheld, positions 4080-4170]
A
[49 nt withheld, positions 4172-4220]
CCTTTGACGTTGGAGTCCACGTTCTTT
[37 nt withheld, positions 4248-4284]
ACCCTATCTCGGTCTATTCTTTTGATTTATAAGGGATTTTGCCGATTTCGGCCTATTGGTTAAAAAATGA
GCTGATTTAACAAAAATTTAACGCGAATTTTAACAAAATATTAACGCTTACAATTTAGGTGGCACTTTTC
GGGGAAATGTGCGCGGAACCCCTATTTGTTTATTTTTCTAAATACATTCAAATATGTATCCGCTCATGAG
ACAATAACCCTGATAAATGCTTCAATAATATTGAAAAAGGAAGAGTATGAGTATTCAACATTTCCGTGTC
GCCCTTATTCCCTTTTTTGCGGCATTTTGCCTTCCTGTTTTTGCTCACCCAGAAACGCTGGTGAAAGTAA
AAGATGCTGAAGATCAGTTGGGTGCACGAGTGGGTTACATCGAACTGGATCTCAACAGCGGTAAGATCCT
TGAGAGTTTTCGCCCCGAAGAACGTTTTCCAATGATGAGCACTTTTAAAGTTCTGCTATGTGGCGCGGTA
TTATCCCGTATTGACGCCGGGCAAGAGCAACTCGGTCGCCGCATACACTATTCTCAGAATGACTTGGTTG
AGTACTCACCAGTCACAGAAAAGCATCTTACGGATGGCATGACAGTAAGAGAATTATGCAGTGCTGCCAT
AACCATGAGTGATAACACTGCGGCCAACTTACTTCTGACAACGATCGGAGGACCGAAGGAGCTAACCGCT
TTTTTGCACAACATGGGGGATCATGTAACTCGCCTTGATCGTTGGGAACCGGAGCTGAATGAAGCCATAC
CAAACGACGAGCGTGACACCACGATGCCTGTAGCAATGGCAACAACGTTGCGCAAACTATTAACTGGCGA
ACTACTTACTCTAGCTTCCCGGCAACAATTAATAGACTGGATGGAGGCGGATAAAGTTGCAGGACCACTT
CTGCGCTCGGCCCTTCCGGCTGGCTGGTTTATTGCTGATAAATCTGGAGCCGGTGAGCGTGGGTCTCGCG
GTATCATTGCAGCACTGGGGCCAGATGGTAAGCCCTCCCGTATCGTAGTTATCTACACGACGGGGAGTCA
GGCAACTATGGATGAACGAAATAGACAGATCGCTGAGATAGGTGCCTCACTGATTAAGCATTGGTAACTG
TCAGACCAAGTTTACTCATATATACTTTAGATTGATTTAAAACTTCATTTTTAATTTAAAAGGATCTAGG
TGAAGATCCTTTTTGATAATCTCATGACCAAAATCCCTTAACGTGAGTTTTCGTTCCACTGAGCGTCAGA
CCCCGTAGAAAAGATCAAAGGATCTTCTTGAGATCCTTTTTTTCTGCGCGTAATCTGCTGCTTGCAAACA
AAAAAACCACCGCTACCAGCGGTGGTTTGTTTGCCGGATCAAGAGCTACCAACTCTTTTTCCGAAGGTAA
CTGGCTTCAGCAGAGCGCAGATACCAAATACTGTTCTTCTAGTGTAGCCGTAGTTAGGCCACCACTTCAA
GAACTCTGTAGCACCGCCTACATACCTCGCTCTGCTAATCCTGTTACCAGTGGCTGCTGCCAGTGGCGAT
AAGTCGTGTCTTACCGGGTTGGACTCAAGACGATAGTTACCGGATAAGGCGCAGCGGTCGGGCTGAACGG
GGGGTTCGTGCACACAGCCCAGCTTGGAGCGAACGACCTACACCGAACTGAGATACCTACAGCGTGAGCT
ATGAGAAAGCGCCACGCTTCCCGAAGGGAGAAAGGCGGACAGGTATCCGGTAAGCGGCAGGGTCGGAACA
GGAGAGCGCACGAGGGAGCTTCCAGGGGGAAACGCCTGGTATCTTTATAGTCCTGTCGGGTTTCGCCACC
TCTGACTTGAGCGTCGATTTTTGTGATGCTCGTCAGGGGGGCGGAGCCTATGGAAAAACGCCAGCAACGC
GGCCTTTTTACGGTTCCTGGCCTTTTGCTGGCCTTTTGCTCACATGTTCTTTCCTGCGTTATCCCCTGAT
TCTGTGGATAACCGTATTACCGCCTTTGAGTGAGCTGATACCGCTCGCCGCAGCCGAACGACCGAGCGCA
GCGAGTCAGTGAGCGAGGAAGCGGAAGAGCGCCCAATACGCAAACCGCCTCTCCCCGCGCGTTGGCCGAT
TCATTAATGCAGCTGGCACGACAGGTTTCCCGACTGGAAAGCGGGCAGTGAGCGCAACGCAATTAATGTG
AGTTAGCTCACTCATTAGGCACCCCAGGCTTTACACTTTATGCTTCCGGCTCGTATGTTGTGTGGAATTG
TGAGCGGATAACAATTTCACACAGGAAACAGCTATGACCATGATTACGCCAAGCGCGCAATTAACCCTCA
CTAAAGGGAACAAAAGCTGGAGCTGCAAGCTTAATGTAGTCTTATGCAATACTCTTGTAGTCTTGCAACA
TGGTAACGATGAGTTAGCAACATGCCTTACAAGGAGAGAAAAAGCACCGTGCATGCCGATTGGTGGAAGT
AAGGTGGTACGATCGTGCCTTATTAGGAAGGCAACAGACGGGTCTGACATGGATTGGACGAACCACTGAA
TTGCCGCATTGCAGAGATATTGTATTTAAGTGCCTAGCTCGATACATAAACGGGTCTCTCTGGTTAGACC
AGATCTGAGCCTGGGAGCTCTCTGGCTAACTAGGGAACCCACTGCTTAAGCCTCAATAAAGCTTGCCTTG
AGTGCTTCAAGTAGTGTGTGCCCGTCTGTTGTGTGACTCTGGTAACTAGAGATCCCTCAGACCCTTTTAG
TCAGTGTGGAAAATCTCTAGCAGTGGCGCCCGAACAGGGACTTGAAAGCGAAAGGGAAACCAGAGGAGCT
CTCTCGACGCAGGACTCGGCTTGCTGAAGCGCGCACGGCAAGAGGCGAGGGGCGGCGACTGGTGAGTACG
CCAAAAATTTTGACTAGCGGAGGCTAGAAGGAGAGAGATGGGTGCGAGAGCGTCAGTATTAAGCGGGGGA
GAATTAGATCGCGATGGGAAAAAATTCGGTTAAGGCCAGGGGGAAAGAAAAAATATAAATTAAAACATAT
AGTATGGGCAAGCAGGGAGCTAGAACGATTCGCAGTTAATCCTGGCCTGTTAGAAACATCAGAAGGCTGT
AGACAAATACTGGGACAGCTACAACCATCCCTTCAGACAGGATCAGAAGAACTTAGATCATTATATAATA
CAGTAGCAACCCTCTATTGTGTGCATCAAAGGATAGAGATAAAAGACACCAAGGAAGCTTTAGACAAGAT
AGAGGAAGAGCAAAACAAAAGTAAGACCACCGCACAGCAAGCGGCCGCTGATCTTCAGACCTGGAGGAGG
AGATATGAGGGACAATTGGAGAAGTGAATTATATAAATATAAAGTAGTAAAAATTGAACCATTAGGAGTA
GCACCCACCAAGGCAAAGAGAAGAGTGGTGCAGAGAGAAAAAAGAGCAGTGGGAATAGGAGCTTTGTTCC
TTGGGTTCTTGGGAGCAGCAGGAAGCACTATGGGCGCAGCGTCAATGACGCTGACGGTACAGGCCAGACA
ATTATTGTCTGGTATAGTGCAGCAGCAGAACAATTTGCTGAGGGCTATTGAGGCGCAACAGCATCTGTTG
CAACTCACAGTCTGGGGCATCAAGCAGCTCCAGGCAAGAATCCTGGCTGTGGAAAGATACCTAAAGGATC
AACAGCTCCTGGGGATTTGGGGTTGCTCTGGAAAACTCATTTGCACCACTGCTGTGCCTTGGAATGCTAG
TTGGAGTAATAAATCTCTGGAACAGATTTGGAATCACACGACCTGGATGGAGTGGGACAGAGAAATTAAC
AATTACACAAGCTTAATACACTCCTTAATTGAAGAATCGCAAAACCAGCAAGAAAAGAATGAACAAGAAT
TATTGGAATTAGATAAATGGGCAAGTTTGTGGAATTGGTTTAACATAACAAATTGGCTGTGGTATATAAA
ATTATTCATAATGATAGTAGGAGGCTTGGTAGGTTTAAGAATAGTTTTTGCTGTACTTTCTATAGTGAAT
AGAGTTAGGCAGGGATATTCACCATTATCGTTTCAGACCCACCTCCCAACCCCGAGGGGACCCGACAGGC
CCGAAGGAATAGAAGAAGAAGGTGGAGAGAGAGACAGAGACAGATCCATTCGATTAGTGAACGGATCTCG
ACGGTATCGATCACGAGACTAGCCTCGAGCGGCCGCAATATTTGCATGTCGCTATGTGTTCTGGGAAATC
ACCATAAACGTGAAATCCCTATCAGTGATAGAGACTTATAAGTTCCCTATCAGTGATAGAGACACCGGCC
CAGAGATAGGAGATGCTATCTCGAGATAGCATCTCCTATCTCTGGGTTTTTGAATTCTCGACCTCGAGAC
AAATGGCAGTATTCATCCACAATTTTAAAAGAAAAGGGGGGATTGGGGGGTACAGTGCAGGGGAAAGAAT
AGTAGACATAATAGCAACAGACATACAAACTAAAGAATTACAAAAACAAATTACAAAAATTCAAAATTTT
CGGGTTTATTACAGGGACAGCAGAGATCCACTTTGGCCGCGGCTCGAGGGGG
